>Addgene plasmid #13157 | pc3XB-ZF107 | depositor full sequence | sequence record 7506 | Author sequence
GACGGATCGGGAGATCTCCCGATCCCCTATGGTGCACTCTCAGTACAATCTGCTCTGATGCCGCATAGTT
AAGCCAGTATCTGCTCCCTGCTTGTGTGTTGGAGGTCGCTGAGTAGTGCGCGAGCAAAATTTAAGCTACA
ACAAGGCAAGGCTTGACCGACAATTGCATGAAGAATCTGCTTAGGGTTAGGCGTTTTGCGCTGCTTCGCG
ATGTACGGGCCAGATATACGCGTTGACATTGATTATTGACTAGTTATTAATAGTAATCAATTACGGGGTC
ATTAGTTCATAGCCCATATATGGAGTTCCGCGTTACATAACTTACGGTAAATGGCCCGCCTGGCTGACCG
CCCAACGACCCCCGCCCATTGACGTCAATAATGACGTATGTTCCCATAGTAACGCCAATAGGGACTTTCC
ATTGACGTCAATGGGTGGAGTATTTACGGTAAACTGCCCACTTGGCAGTACATCAAGTGTATCATATGCC
AAGTACGCCCCCTATTGACGTCAATGACGGTAAATGGCCCGCCTGGCATTATGCCCAGTACATGACCTTA
TGGGACTTTCCTACTTGGCAGTACATCTACGTATTAGTCATCGCTATTACCATGGTGATGCGGTTTTGGC
AGTACATCAATGGGCGTGGATAGCGGTTTGACTCACGGGGATTTCCAAGTCTCCACCCCATTGACGTCAA
TGGGAGTTTGTTTTGGCACCAAAATCAACGGGACTTTCCAAAATGTCGTAACAACTCCGCCCCATTGACG
CAAATGGGCGGTAGGCGTGTACGGTGGGAGGTCTATATAAGCAGAGCTCTCTGGCTAACTAGAGAACCCA
CTGCTTACTGGCTTATCGAAATTAATACGACTCACTATAGGGAGACCCAAGCTGGCTAGCGTTTAAACGG
GCCCTCTAGACCCGGGGAGAAGCCTTACAAATGCAAGCAGTGCGGCAAGGCTTTCGGATGTCCCAGCAAT
CTGAGACGGCACGGGCGGACCCATACCGGTGGATCCTCTGCACAGTAGTAAGCTTAAGTTTAAACCGCTG
ATCAGCCTCGACTGTGCCTTCTAGTTGCCAGCCATCTGTTGTTTGCCCCTCCCCCGTGCCTTCCTTGACC
CTGGAAGGTGCCACTCCCACTGTCCTTTCCTAATAAAATGAGGAAATTGCATCGCATTGTCTGAGTAGGT
GTCATTCTATTCTGGGGGGTGGGGTGGGGCAGGACAGCAAGGGGGAGGATTGGGAAGACAATAGCAGGCA
TGCTGGGGATGCGGTGGGCTCTATGGCTTCTGAGGCGGAAAGAACCAGCTGGGGCTCTAGGGGGTATCCC
C
[124 nt withheld, positions 1332-1455]
C
[91 nt withheld, positions 1457-1547]
A
[49 nt withheld, positions 1549-1597]
CCTTTGACGTTGGAGTCCACGTTCTTT
[37 nt withheld, positions 1625-1661]
ACCCTATCTCGGTCTATTCTTTTGATTTATAAGGGATTTTGCCGATTTCGGCCTATTGGTTAAAAAATGA
GCTGATTTAACAAAAATTTAACGCGAATTAATTCTGTGGAATGTGTGTCAGTTAGGGTGTGGAAAGTCCC
CAGGCTCCCCAGCAGGCAGAAGTATGCAAAGCATGCATCTCAATTAGTCAGCAACCAGGTGTGGAAAGTC
CCCAGGCTCCCCAGCAGGCAGAAGTATGCAAAGCATGCATCTCAATTAGTCAGCAACCATAGTCCCGCCC
CTAACTCCGCCCATCCCGCCCCTAACTCCGCCCAGTTCCGCCCATTCTCCGCCCCATGGCTGACTAATTT
TTTTTATTTATGCAGAGGCCGAGGCCGCCTCTGCCTCTGAGCTATTCCAGAAGTAGTGAGGAGGCTTTTT
TGGAGGCCTAGGCTTTTGCAAAAAGCTCCCGGCCGGGAGCTTGTATATCCATTTTCGGATCTGATCAAGA
GACAGGATGAGGATCGTTTCGCATGATTGAACAAGATGGATTGCACGCAGGTTCTCCGGCCGCTTGGGTG
GAGAGGCTATTCGGCTATGACTGGGCACAACAGACAATCGGCTGCTCTGATGCCGCCGTGTTCCGGCTGT
CAGCGCAGGGGCGCCCGGTTCTTTTTGTCAAGACCGACCTGTCCGGTGCCCTGAATGAACTGCAGGACGA
GGCAGCGCGGCTATCGTGGCTGGCCACGACGGGCGTTCCTTGCGCAGCTGTGCTCGACGTTGTCACTGAA
GCGGGAAGGGACTGGCTGCTATTGGGCGAAGTGCCGGGGCAGGATCTCCTGTCATCTCACCTTGCTCCTG
CCGAGAAAGTATCCATCATGGCTGATGCAATGCGGCGGCTGCATACGCTTGATCCGGCTACCTGCCCATT
CGACCACCAAGCGAAACATCGCATCGAGCGAGCACGTACTCGGATGGAAGCCGGTCTTGTCGATCAGGAT
GATCTGGACGAAGAGCATCAGGGGCTCGCGCCAGCCGAACTGTTCGCCAGGCTCAAGGCGCGCATGCCCG
ACGGCGAGGATCTCGTCGTGACCCATGGCGATGCCTGCTTGCCGAATATCATGGTGGAAAATGGCCGCTT
TTCTGGATTCATCGACTGTGGCCGGCTGGGTGTGGCGGACCGCTATCAGGACATAGCGTTGGCTACCCGT
GATATTGCTGAAGAGCTTGGCGGCGAATGGGCTGACCGCTTCCTCGTGCTTTACGGTATCGCCGCTCCCG
ATTCGCAGCGCATCGCCTTCTATCGCCTTCTTGACGAGTTCTTCTGAGCGGGACTCTGGGGTTCGAAATG
ACCGACCAAGCGACGCCCAACCTGCCATCACGAGATTTCGATTCCACCGCCGCCTTCTATGAAAGGTTGG
GCTTCGGAATCGTTTTCCGGGACGCCGGCTGGATGATCCTCCAGCGCGGGGATCTCATGCTGGAGTTCTT
CGCCCACCCCAACTTGTTTATTGCAGCTTATAATGGTTACAAATAAAGCAATAGCATCACAAATTTCACA
AATAAAGCATTTTTTTCACTGCATTCTAGTTGTGGTTTGTCCAAACTCATCAATGTATCTTATCATGTCT
GTATACCGTCGACCTCTAGCTAGAGCTTGGCGTAATCATGGTCATAGCTGTTTCCTGTGTGAAATTGTTA
TCCGCTCACAATTCCACACAACATACGAGCCGGAAGCATAAAGTGTAAAGCCTGGGGTGCCTAATGAGTG
AGCTAACTCACATTAATTGCGTTGCGCTCACTGCCCGCTTTCCAGTCGGGAAACCTGTCGTGCCAGCTGC
ATTAATGAATCGGCCAACGCGCGGGGAGAGGCGGTTTGCGTATTGGGCGCTCTTCCGCTTCCTCGCTCAC
TGACTCGCTGCGCTCGGTCGTTCGGCTGCGGCGAGCGGTATCAGCTCACTCAAAGGCGGTAATACGGTTA
TCCACAGAATCAGGGGATAACGCAGGAAAGAACATGTGAGCAAAAGGCCAGCAAAAGGCCAGGAACCGTA
AAAAGGCCGCGTTGCTGGCGTTTTTCCATAGGCTCCGCCCCCCTGACGAGCATCACAAAAATCGACGCTC
AAGTCAGAGGTGGCGAAACCCGACAGGACTATAAAGATACCAGGCGTTTCCCCCTGGAAGCTCCCTCGTG
CGCTCTCCTGTTCCGACCCTGCCGCTTACCGGATACCTGTCCGCCTTTCTCCCTTCGGGAAGCGTGGCGC
TTTCTCATAGCTCACGCTGTAGGTATCTCAGTTCGGTGTAGGTCGTTCGCTCCAAGCTGGGCTGTGTGCA
CGAACCCCCCGTTCAGCCCGACCGCTGCGCCTTATCCGGTAACTATCGTCTTGAGTCCAACCCGGTAAGA
CACGACTTATCGCCACTGGCAGCAGCCACTGGTAACAGGATTAGCAGAGCGAGGTATGTAGGCGGTGCTA
CAGAGTTCTTGAAGTGGTGGCCTAACTACGGCTACACTAGAAGAACAGTATTTGGTATCTGCGCTCTGCT
GAAGCCAGTTACCTTCGGAAAAAGAGTTGGTAGCTCTTGATCCGGCAAACAAACCACCGCTGGTAGCGGT
TTTTTTGTTTGCAAGCAGCAGATTACGCGCAGAAAAAAAGGATCTCAAGAAGATCCTTTGATCTTTTCTA
CGGGGTCTGACGCTCAGTGGAACGAAAACTCACGTTAAGGGATTTTGGTCATGAGATTATCAAAAAGGAT
CTTCACCTAGATCCTTTTAAATTAAAAATGAAGTTTTAAATCAATCTAAAGTATATATGAGTAAACTTGG
TCTGACAGTTACCAATGCTTAATCAGTGAGGCACCTATCTCAGCGATCTGTCTATTTCGTTCATCCATAG
TTGCCTGACTCCCCGTCGTGTAGATAACTACGATACGGGAGGGCTTACCATCTGGCCCCAGTGCTGCAAT
GATACCGCGAGACCCACGCTCACCGGCTCCAGATTTATCAGCAATAAACCAGCCAGCCGGAAGGGCCGAG
CGCAGAAGTGGTCCTGCAACTTTATCCGCCTCCATCCAGTCTATTAATTGTTGCCGGGAAGCTAGAGTAA
GTAGTTCGCCAGTTAATAGTTTGCGCAACGTTGTTGCCATTGCTACAGGCATCGTGGTGTCACGCTCGTC
GTTTGGTATGGCTTCATTCAGCTCCGGTTCCCAACGATCAAGGCGAGTTACATGATCCCCCATGTTGTGC
AAAAAAGCGGTTAGCTCCTTCGGTCCTCCGATCGTTGTCAGAAGTAAGTTGGCCGCAGTGTTATCACTCA
TGGTTATGGCAGCACTGCATAATTCTCTTACTGTCATGCCATCCGTAAGATGCTTTTCTGTGACTGGTGA
GTACTCAACCAAGTCATTCTGAGAATAGTGTATGCGGCGACCGAGTTGCTCTTGCCCGGCGTCAATACGG
GATAATACCGCGCCACATAGCAGAACTTTAAAAGTGCTCATCATTGGAAAACGTTCTTCGGGGCGAAAAC
TCTCAAGGATCTTACCGCTGTTGAGATCCAGTTCGATGTAACCCACTCGTGCACCCAACTGATCTTCAGC
ATCTTTTACTTTCACCAGCGTTTCTGGGTGAGCAAAAACAGGAAGGCAAAATGCCGCAAAAAAGGGAATA
AGGGCGACACGGAAATGTTGAATACTCATACTCTTCCTTTTTCAATATTATTGAAGCATTTATCAGGGTT
ATTGTCTCATGAGCGGATACATATTTGAATGTATTTAGAAAAATAAACAAATAGGGGTTCCGCGCACATT
TCCCCGAAAAGTGCCACCTGACGTC
Features (pLannotate 1.2.2; 20 found; start..end, strand, type, name):
     28..80      -  misc_feature   bom (fragment): basis of mobility region from pBR322
    235..614     +  enhancer       CMV enhancer: human cytomegalovirus immediate early enhancer
    615..818     +  promoter       CMV promoter: human cytomegalovirus (CMV) immediate early promoter
    814..847     +  LTR            5' LTR (truncated) (fragment): truncated 5' long terminal repeat (LTR) from HIV-1
    863..881     +  promoter       T7 promoter: promoter for bacteriophage T7 RNA polymerase
    921..1007    +  CDS            Zscan21 (fragment): ZSC21_MOUSE - Also known as Zfp-38, Zfp38, Zipro1, Znf38. Experimental evidence at transcript level: Swiss-Prot protein existence level 2. Strong transcriptional activator (PubMed:1284028). Plays an important role in spermatogenesis; essential for the progression of meiotic prophase I in spermatocytes (PubMed:27492080). From Mus musculus (Mouse).
   1062..1286    +  polyA_signal   bGH poly(A) signal: bovine growth hormone polyadenylation signal
   1290..1311    +  promoter       SV40 promoter (fragment): SV40 enhancer and early promoter
   1332..1760    +  rep_origin     f1 ori (sequence partly withheld): f1 bacteriophage origin of replication; arrow indicates direction of (+) strand synthesis
   1774..2103    +  promoter       SV40 promoter: SV40 enhancer and early promoter
   2174..2965    +  CDS            neo: KKA2_KLEPN - Also known as kan, nptII. Experimental evidence at protein level: Swiss-Prot protein existence level 1. Resistance to kanamycin, neomycin, paromomycin, ribostamycin, butirosin and gentamicin B. From Klebsiella pneumoniae.
   2989..3147    +  CDS            ble (fragment): BLE_KLEPN - Experimental evidence at protein level: Swiss-Prot protein existence level 1. Binding protein with a strong affinity to the bleomycin family of antibiotics. Binds to CL990; an antimitotic-antibiotic compound. From Klebsiella pneumoniae.
   3142..3263    +  polyA_signal   SV40 poly(A) signal: SV40 polyadenylation signal
   3336..3352    -  protein_bind   lac operator: The lac repressor binds to the lac operator to inhibit transcription in E. coli. This inhibition can be relieved by adding lactose or isopropyl-β-D-thiogalactopyranoside (IPTG). lac repressor encoded by lacI
   3360..3390    -  promoter       lac promoter: promoter for the E. coli lac operon
   3405..3426    -  protein_bind   CAP binding site: CAP binding activates transcription in the presence of cAMP. E. coli catabolite activator protein
   3439..3531    -  CDS            lacI (fragment): lac repressor; lacI; The lac repressor binds to the lac operator to inhibit transcription in E. coli. This inhibition can be relieved by adding lactose or isopropyl-β-D-thiogalactopyranoside (IPTG).
   3714..4299    -  rep_origin     ori: high-copy-number ColE1/pMB1/pBR322/pUC origin of replication
   4470..5330    -  CDS            AmpR: β-lactamase; bla; confers resistance to ampicillin, carbenicillin, and related antibiotics
   5331..5435    -  promoter       AmpR promoter: bla
