[The description below was written by a language model from this plasmid's Addgene catalogue record and pLannotate feature annotations shown in this document.]
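Description:
pc3XB-ZF107 is a mammalian expression-type plasmid built on pc3XB, a modified version of Invitrogen's pcDNA3, that serves as an archive vector for a single zinc finger module in the Zinc Finger Consortium Modular Assembly Kit v1.0. It is propagated in E. coli at high copy from a ColE1/pUC-type origin under ampicillin selection (AmpR with its bla promoter). It retains the pcDNA3 f1 origin and an SV40 early promoter–driven neomycin phosphotransferase cassette with an SV40 polyadenylation signal, which allows G418 selection in mammalian cells.

The payload is ZF107, an insert of about 90 bp encoding one C2H2 zinc finger derived from the ToolGen module set (ToolGen name mCSNR1) and recorded as recognising the DNA triplet GAC. It lies between XbaI and BamHI sites, both preserved, downstream of the CMV immediate-early enhancer/promoter and a T7 promoter and upstream of the bGH polyadenylation signal. The automated annotation labels this short coding segment as a fragment of mouse Zscan21. This most likely reflects sequence similarity among zinc finger domains, not the stated origin of the module. The small HIV-1 LTR, ble, lacI and extra SV40 promoter fragments in the feature table likewise look like short backbone matches or remnants, not functional parts.

The intact flanking restriction sites suit the kit's purpose: individual finger modules with defined triplet specificities are excised and joined in series to assemble multi-finger arrays. Those arrays can then be used to build zinc finger nucleases aimed at chosen genomic target sites. The plasmid is thus a building-block reagent more than an end-use expression construct.
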