>Addgene plasmid #13157 | pc3XB-ZF107 | addgene partial sequence | sequence record 19541 | CMV-F 5'-CGCAAATGGGCGGTAGGCGTG-3'
AGCTCTCTGGCTACTAGAGAACCCACTTGCTTACTTGGCTTATCGAAATTAATACGACTCACTATAGGGA
GACCCAAGCTGGCTAGCGTTTAAACGGGCCCTCTAGACCCGGGGAGAAGCCTTACAAATGCAAGCAGTGC
GGCAAGGCTTTCGGATGTCCCAGCAATCTGAGACGGCACGGGCGGACCCATACCGGTGGATCCTCTGCAC
AGTAGTAAGCTTAAGTTTAAACCGCTGATCAGCCTCGACTGTGCCTTCTAGTTGCCAGCCATCTGTTGTT
TGCCCCTCCCCCGTGCCTTCCTTGACCCTGGAAGGTGCCACTCCCACTGTCCTTTCCTAATAAAATGAGG
AAATTGCATCGCATTGTCTGAGTAGGTGTCATTCTATTCTGGGGGGTGGGGTGGGGCAGGACAGCAAGGG
GGAGGATTGGGAAGACAATAGCAGGCATGCTGGGGATGCGGTGGGCTCTATGGCTTCTGAGGCGGAAAGA
ACCAGCTGGGGCTCTAGGGGGTATCCCCACGCGCCCTGTAGCGGCGCATTAAGCGCGGC
