Addgene plasmid #13157: pc3XB-ZF107
Depositing lab: Keith Joung. Depositing organization: Massachusetts General Hospital. Publication: Standardized reagents and protocols for engineering zinc finger nucleases by modular assembly. Wright DA, Thibodeau-Beganny S, Sander JD, Winfrey RJ, Hirsh AS, Eichtinger M, Fu F, Porteus MH, Dobbs D, Voytas DF, Joung JK. Nat Protoc. 2006;1(3):1637-52. doi: 10.1038/nprot.2006.259 PubMed 17406455.
Backbone
  Vector backbone: pc3XB
  Backbone manufacturer: Modified Invitrogen pcDNA3
  Backbone size w/o insert (bp): 5400
  Vector type: Mammalian Expression
  Selectable markers: Neomycin (select with G418)
Growth in bacteria
  Bacterial resistance: Ampicillin, 100 μg/mL
  Growth temperature: 37°C
  Growth strain: XL1 Blue
  Copy number: High Copy
Gene/Insert
  Gene/Insert name: ZF107
  Insert size (bp): 90
  Cloning method: Restriction Enzyme; 5′ cloning site XbaI (not destroyed); 3′ cloning site BamHI (not destroyed)
  Sequencing primers: 5′ T7
Terms and licenses: Academic/Nonprofit Terms; Industry Terms: Not Available to Industry
Depositor comments: Part of the Zinc Finger Consortium Modular Assembly Kit v1.0. Finger protein sequence: PGEKPYKCKQCGKAFGCPSNLRRHGRTH. Target DNA sequence: GAC. This zinc finger is derived from the ToolGen module set. ToolGen ZF ID: 1. ToolGen ZF Name: mCSNR1.
How to cite: pc3XB-ZF107 was a gift from Keith Joung (Addgene plasmid # 13157 ; http://n2t.net/addgene:13157 ; RRID:Addgene_13157)
